>Addgene plasmid #50673 | p3NG | depositor full sequence | sequence record 75834 | p3NG sequence 3058 bps
CTAAATTGTAAGCGTTAATATTTTGTTAAAATTCGCGTTAAATTTTTGTTAAATCAGCTCATTTTTTAAC
CAATAGGCCGAAATCGGCAAAATCCCTTATAAATCAAAAGAATAGACCGAGATAGGGT
[37 nt withheld, positions 129-165]
AAAGAACGTGGACTCCAACGTCAAAGG
[49 nt withheld, positions 193-241]
T
[91 nt withheld, positions 243-333]
G
[124 nt withheld, positions 335-458]
CCCATTCGCCATTCAGGCTGCGCAACTGTTGGGAAGGGCGATCGGTGCGGGCCTCTTCGCTATTACGCCA
GCTGGCGAAAGGGGGATGTGCTGCAAGGCGATTAAGTTGGGTAACGCCAGGGTTTTCCCAGTCACGACGT
TGTAAAACGACGGCCAGTGAGCGCGCGTAATACGACTCACTATAGGGCGAATTGGGTACCGGGCCCCCCC
TCGAGGTCGACGGTATCGATAAGCTTGGGTCTCGTGACCCCCGACCAGGTTGTCGCTATTGCTAGTAACG
GCGGAGGCAAACAGGCGCTGGAAACAGTTCAGCGCCTCTTGCCGGTCTTGTGTCAGGCCCACGGCCTGAG
GAGACCGGGATCCACTAGTTCTAGAGCGGCCGCCACCGCGGTGGAGCTCCAGCTTTTGTTCCCTTTAGTG
AGGGTTAATTGCGCGCTTGGCGTAATCATGGTCATAGCTGTTTCCTGTGTGAAATTGTTATCCGCTCACA
ATTCCACACAACATACGAGCCGGAAGCATAAAGTGTAAAGCCTGGGGTGCCTAATGAGTGAGCTAACTCA
CATTAATTGCGTTGCGCTCACTGCCCGCTTTCCAGTCGGGAAACCTGTCGTGCCAGCTGCATTAATGAAT
CGGCCAACGCGCGGGGAGAGGCGGTTTGCGTATTGGGCGCTCTTCCGCTTCCTCGCTCACTGACTCGCTG
CGCTCGGTCGTTCGGCTGCGGCGAGCGGTATCAGCTCACTCAAAGGCGGTAATACGGTTATCCACAGAAT
CAGGGGATAACGCAGGAAAGAACATGTGAGCAAAAGGCCAGCAAAAGGCCAGGAACCGTAAAAAGGCCGC
GTTGCTGGCGTTTTTCCATAGGCTCCGCCCCCCTGACGAGCATCACAAAAATCGACGCTCAAGTCAGAGG
TGGCGAAACCCGACAGGACTATAAAGATACCAGGCGTTTCCCCCTGGAAGCTCCCTCGTGCGCTCTCCTG
TTCCGACCCTGCCGCTTACCGGATACCTGTCCGCCTTTCTCCCTTCGGGAAGCGTGGCGCTTTCTCATAG
CTCACGCTGTAGGTATCTCAGTTCGGTGTAGGTCGTTCGCTCCAAGCTGGGCTGTGTGCACGAACCCCCC
GTTCAGCCCGACCGCTGCGCCTTATCCGGTAACTATCGTCTTGAGTCCAACCCGGTAAGACACGACTTAT
CGCCACTGGCAGCAGCCACTGGTAACAGGATTAGCAGAGCGAGGTATGTAGGCGGTGCTACAGAGTTCTT
GAAGTGGTGGCCTAACTACGGCTACACTAGAAGGACAGTATTTGGTATCTGCGCTCTGCTGAAGCCAGTT
ACCTTCGGAAAAAGAGTTGGTAGCTCTTGATCCGGCAAACAAACCACCGCTGGTAGCGGTGGTTTTTTTG
TTTGCAAGCAGCAGATTACGCGCAGAAAAAAAGGATCTCAAGAAGATCCTTTGATCTTTTCTACGGGGTC
TGACGCTCAGTGGAACGAAAACTCACGTTAAGGGATTTTGGTCATGAGATTATCAAAAAGGATCTTCACC
TAGATCCTTTTAAATTAAAAATGAAGTTTTAAATCAATCTAAAGTATATATGAGTAAACTTGGTCTGACA
GTTACCAATGCTTAATCAGTGAGGCACCTATCTCAGCGATCTGTCTATTTCGTTCATCCATAGTTGCCTG
ACTCCCCGTCGTGTAGATAACTACGATACGGGAGGGCTTACCATCTGGCCCCAGTGCTGCAATGATACCG
CGGCTGCCACGCTCACCGGCTCCAGATTTATCAGCAATAAACCAGCCAGCCGGAAGGGCCGAGCGCAGAA
GTGGTCCTGCAACTTTATCCGCCTCCATCCAGTCTATTAATTGTTGCCGGGAAGCTAGAGTAAGTAGTTC
GCCAGTTAATAGTTTGCGCAACGTTGTTGCCATTGCTACAGGCATCGTGGTGTCACGCTCGTCGTTTGGT
ATGGCTTCATTCAGCTCCGGTTCCCAACGATCAAGGCGAGTTACATGATCCCCCATGTTGTGCAAAAAAG
CGGTTAGCTCCTTCGGTCCTCCGATCGTTGTCAGAAGTAAGTTGGCCGCAGTGTTATCACTCATGGTTAT
GGCAGCACTGCATAATTCTCTTACTGTCATGCCATCCGTAAGATGCTTTTCTGTGACTGGTGAGTACTCA
ACCAAGTCATTCTGAGAATAGTGTATGCGGCGACCGAGTTGCTCTTGCCCGGCGTCAATACGGGATAATA
CCGCGCCACATAGCAGAACTTTAAAAGTGCTCATCATTGGAAAACGTTCTTCGGGGCGAAAACTCTCAAG
GATCTTACCGCTGTTGAGATCCAGTTCGATGTAACCCACTCGTGCACCCAACTGATCTTCAGCATCTTTT
ACTTTCACCAGCGTTTCTGGGTGAGCAAAAACAGGAAGGCAAAATGCCGCAAAAAAGGGAATAAGGGCGA
CACGGAAATGTTGAATACTCATACTCTTCCTTTTTCAATATTATTGAAGCATTTATCAGGGTTATTGTCT
CATGAGCGGATACATATTTGAATGTATTTAGAAAAATAAACAAATAGGGGTTCCGCGCACATTTCCCCGA
AAAGTGCCAC
Features (pLannotate 1.2.2; 13 found; start..end, strand, type, name):
     30..458     -  rep_origin     f1 ori (sequence partly withheld): f1 bacteriophage origin of replication; arrow indicates direction of (+) strand synthesis
    463..618     -  CDS            lacZα (fragment): LacZα fragment of β-galactosidase; lacZ fragment
    626..644     +  promoter       T7 promoter: promoter for bacteriophage T7 RNA polymerase
    653..695     -  misc_feature   MCS (fragment): pBluescript multiple cloning site
    815..857     -  misc_feature   MCS (fragment): pBluescript multiple cloning site
    870..888     -  promoter       T3 promoter: promoter for bacteriophage T3 RNA polymerase
    933..949     -  protein_bind   lac operator: The lac repressor binds to the lac operator to inhibit transcription in E. coli. This inhibition can be relieved by adding lactose or isopropyl-β-D-thiogalactopyranoside (IPTG). lac repressor encoded by lacI
    957..987     -  promoter       lac promoter: promoter for the E. coli lac operon
   1002..1023    -  protein_bind   CAP binding site: CAP binding activates transcription in the presence of cAMP. E. coli catabolite activator protein
   1036..1128    -  CDS            lacI (fragment): lac repressor; lacI; The lac repressor binds to the lac operator to inhibit transcription in E. coli. This inhibition can be relieved by adding lactose or isopropyl-β-D-thiogalactopyranoside (IPTG).
   1311..1899    -  rep_origin     ori: high-copy-number ColE1/pMB1/pBR322/pUC origin of replication
   2070..2930    -  CDS            AmpR: β-lactamase; bla; confers resistance to ampicillin, carbenicillin, and related antibiotics
   2931..3035    -  promoter       AmpR promoter: bla
