[The description below was written by a language model from this plasmid's Addgene catalogue record and pLannotate feature annotations shown in this document.]
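Description:
p3NG is a small (about 3.1 kb) TALEN module plasmid built on a pBluescript-type (pBSK) cloning backbone in which the vector's own BsaI site has been disrupted. It carries a single TALE DNA-binding repeat derived from Xanthomonas oryzae, designated "repeat 3NG": the module intended for the third position in a repeat array, with NG as its repeat-variable diresidue (RVD). In the standard TALE code, NG directs recognition of thymine. The plasmid is propagated in E. coli through a high-copy ColE1/pUC-type origin and selected with ampicillin via the β-lactamase gene and its native promoter. An f1 phage origin is also present as part of the backbone.

The feature table annotates only backbone elements. The repeat itself is not called as a feature, but the pBluescript multiple cloning site is split into two fragments with an unannotated gap of roughly 120 bp between them, which is consistent with a single TALE repeat inserted there. This region is flanked by T7 and T3 promoters and lies within the interrupted lacZα cassette (lac promoter, operator and CAP site); these are generic vector features rather than elements meant to express the repeat.

The plasmid serves as a source of one building block for assembling custom TALE repeat arrays into TALEN constructs. Removing the backbone BsaI site suggests that this type IIS enzyme is used for Golden Gate-style assembly, although the record lists the cloning method as unknown. The associated work concerns position-dependent, non-RVD sequence variation among repeats as a means of enhancing TALEN activity, which would explain why modules are defined by both position and RVD.
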