Addgene plasmid #50673: p3NG
Purpose: Contains third TALE repeat harboring NG as RVD
Depositing lab: Takashi Yamamoto. Depositing organization: Hiroshima University. Publication: Repeating pattern of non-RVD variations in DNA-binding modules enhances TALEN activity. Sakuma T, Ochiai H, Kaneko T, Mashimo T, Tokumasu D, Sakane Y, Suzuki K, Miyamoto T, Sakamoto N, Matsuura S, Yamamoto T. Sci Rep. 2013 Nov 29;3:3379. doi: 10.1038/srep03379. PubMed 24287550.
Backbone
  Vector backbone: pBSK
  Modifications to backbone: BsaI site was disrupted
  Vector type: TALEN
Growth in bacteria
  Bacterial resistance: Ampicillin, 100 μg/mL
  Growth temperature: 37°C
  Growth strain: XL1 Blue
  Copy number: High Copy
Gene/Insert
  Gene/Insert name: repeat 3NG
  Species: Xanthamonas oryzae
  Cloning method: Unknown
  Sequencing primers: 5′ TAATACGACTCACTATAGGG
Terms and licenses: Academic/Nonprofit Terms; Industry Terms: Not Available to Industry
How to cite: p3NG was a gift from Takashi Yamamoto (Addgene plasmid # 50673 ; http://n2t.net/addgene:50673 ; RRID:Addgene_50673)
