>Addgene plasmid #50673 | p3NG | addgene partial sequence | sequence record 79201 | M13pUC-fwd 5'-CCCAGTCACGACGTTGTAAAACG-3'
AGGTTGTCGCTATTGCTAGTAACGGCGGAGGCAAACAGGCGCTGGAAACAGTTCAGCGCCTCTTGCCGGT
CTTGTGTCAGGCCCACGGCCTGAGGAGACCGGGATCCACTAGTTCTAGAGCGGCCGCCACCGCGGTGGAG
CTCCAGCTTTTGTTCCCTTTAGTGAGGGTTAATTGCGCGCTTGGCGTAATCATGGTCATAGCTGTTTCCT
GTGTGAAATTGTTATCCGCTCACAATTCCACACAACATACGAGCCGGAAGCATAAAGTGTAAAGCCTGGG
GTGCCTAATGAGTGAGCTAACTCACATTAATTGCGTTGCGCTCACTGCCCGCTTTCCAGTCGGGAAACCT
GTCGTGCCAGCTGCATTAATGAATCGGCCAACGCGCGGGGAGAGGCGGTTTGCGTATTGGGCGCTCTTCC
GCTTCCTCGCTCACTGACTCGCTGCGCTCGGTCGTTCGGCTGCGGCGAGCGGTATCAGCTCACTCAAAGG
CGGTAATACGGTTATCCACAGAATCAGGGGATAACGCAGGAAAGAACATGTGAGCAAAAGGCCAGCAAAA
GGCCAGGAACCGTAAAAAGGCCGCGTTGCTGGCGTTTTTCCATAGGCTCCGCCCCCCTGACGAGCATCAC
AAAAATCGACGCTCAAGTCAGAGGTGGCGAAACCCGACAGGACTATAAAGATACCAGGCGTTTCCCCCTG
GAAGCTCCCTCGTGCGCTCTCCTGTTCCGACCCTGCCGCTTACC
